>Addgene plasmid #213338 | MCHR2-DuET | addgene full sequence | sequence record 430867 | Addgene NGS Result
GCTCACCGGCTCCAGATTTATCAGCAATAAACCAGCCAGCCGGAAGGGCCGAGCGCAGAAGTGGTCCTGC
AACTTTATCCGCCTCCATCCAGTCTATTAATTGTTGCCGGGAAGCTAGAGTAAGTAGTTCGCCAGTTAAT
AGTTTGCGCAACGTTGTTGCCATTGCTACAGGCATCGTGGTGTCACGCTCGTCGTTTGGTATGGCTTCAT
TCAGCTCCGGTTCCCAACGATCAAGGCGAGTTACATGATCCCCCATGTTGTGCAAAAAAGCGGTTAGCTC
CTTCGGTCCTCCGATCGTTGTCAGAAGTAAGTTGGCCGCAGTGTTATCACTCATGGTTATGGCAGCACTG
CATAATTCTCTTACTGTCATGCCATCCGTAAGATGCTTTTCTGTGACTGGTGAGTACTCAACCAAGTCAT
TCTGAGAATAGTGTATGCGGCGACCGAGTTGCTCTTGCCCGGCGTCAATACGGGATAATACCGCGCCACA
TAGCAGAACTTTAAAAGTGCTCATCATTGGAAAACGTTCTTCGGGGCGAAAACTCTCAAGGATCTTACCG
CTGTTGAGATCCAGTTCGATGTAACCCACTCGTGCACCCAACTGATCTTCAGCATCTTTTACTTTCACCA
GCGTTTCTGGGTGAGCAAAAACAGGAAGGCAAAATGCCGCAAAAAAGGGAATAAGGGCGACACGGAAATG
TTGAATACTCATACTCTTCCTTTTTCAATATTATTGAAGCATTTATCAGGGTTATTGTCTCATGAGCGGA
TACATATTTGAATGTATTTAGAAAAATAAACAAATAGGGGTTCCGCGCACATTTCCCCGAAAAGTGCCAC
CTGACGTCGACGGATCGGGAGATCTCCCGATCCCCTATGGTGCACTCTCAGTACAATCTGCTCTGATGCC
GCATAGTTAAGCCAGTATCTGCTCCCTGCTTGTGTGTTGGAGGTCGCTGAGTAGTGCGCGAGCAAAATTT
AAGCTACAACAAGGCAAGGCTTGACCGACATTTGCATGAAGAATCTGCTTAGGGTTAGGCGTTTTGCGCT
GCTTCGCGATGTACGGGCCAGATATACGCGTTGACATTGATTATTGACTAGTTATTAATAGTAATCAATT
ACGGGGTCATTAGTTCATAGCCCATATATGGAGTTCCGCGTTACATAACTTACGGTAAATGGCCCGCCTG
GCTGACCGCCCAACGACCCCCGCCCATTGACGTCAATAATGACGTATGTTCCCATAGTAACGCCAATAGG
GACTTTCCATTGACGTCAATGGGTGGAGTATTTACGGTAAACTGCCCACTTGGCAGTACATCAAGTGTAT
CATATGCCAAGTACGCCCCCTATTGACGTCAATGACGGTAAATGGCCCGCCTGGCATTATGCCCAGTACA
TGACCTTATGGGACTTTCCTACTTGGCAGTACATCTACGTATTAGTCATCGCTATTACCATGGTGATGCG
GTTTTGGCAGTACATCAATGGGCGTGGATAGCGGTTTGACTCACGGGGATTTCCAAGTCTCCACCCCATT
GACGTCAATGGGAGTTTGTTTTGGCACCAAAATCAACGGGACTTTCCAAAATGTCGTAACAACTCCGCCC
CATTGACGCAAATGGGCGGTAGGCGTGTACGGTGGGAGGTCTATATAAGCAGAGCTCTCTGGCTAACTAG
AGAACCCACTGCTTACTGGCTTATCGAAATTAATACGACTCACTATAGGGAGACCCAAGCTGGCTAGCGT
TTAAACTTAAGCTTAGCGCCACCATGAAGACGATCATCGCCCTGAGCTACATCTTCTGCCTGGTATTCGC
CGACTACAAGGACGATGATGACGCCAGCATCGATATGAATCCATTCCATGCGAGCTGCTGGAACACCTCT
GCTGAACTTCTTAATAAGTCTTGGAACAAAGAGTTTGCTTACCAGACTGCTTCCGTCGTGGATACAGTGA
TACTCCCCAGCATGATCGGTATCATATGCTCCACTGGACTCGTGGGCAATATCTTGATCGTGTTTACCAT
TATCCGGTCACGCAAAAAGACCGTACCCGATATCTACATCTGCAATCTTGCCGTGGCCGACCTGGTGCAC
ATAGTCGGTATGCCATTCTTGATACACCAGTGGGCCCGAGGAGGAGAATGGGTATTCGGCGGACCCCTGT
GCACGATTATCACCTCATTGGACACCTGCAATCAGTTCGCTTGCAGCGCTATCATGACCGTTATGAGCGT
GGATCGCTACTTCGCACTTGTACAGCCGTTCCGCTTGACTCGATGGCGGACCCGGTACAAGACGATTCGG
ATTAACCTTGGTCTCTGGGCTGCCTCTTTCATTTTGGCCCTCCCCGTCTGGGTATATTCCAAAGTGATCA
AGTTCAAAGATGGAGTGGAGAGCTGCGCGTTTGATCTTACCTCACCCGATGACGTTCTTTGGTACACGTT
GTACCTCACTATCACAACGTTCTTTTTTCCACTGCCCCTGATCCTGGTATGTTATATCCTTATCCTGTGC
TACACATGGGAAATGTATCAGCAGAACAAAGATGCGCGGTGTTGCAATCCGAGCGTCCCAAAACAGAGGG
TGATGAAGCTTACCAAGATGGTGCTCGTGCTGGTTGTGGTTTTCATACTGAGCGCGGCGCCTTACCATGT
TATCCAACTGGTCAATCTTCAGATGGAGCAGCCCACCCTCGCTTTCTATGTCGGCTACTATTTGAGTATT
TGCCTCTCTTATGCATCCTCTTCAATAAATCCTTTCCTGTACATTCTTCTTAGCGGCAACTTCCAGAAGC
GGCTCCCCCAGATCCAGCGGAGGGCCACGGAAAAAGAAATTAACAACATGGGTAATACCCTGAAGTCTCA
CTTTATCGATACCGGTGGACGCACCGGTGAATTCGATGAGGCCAGCACCACCGTGTCTAAGACCGAGACT
TCTCAGGTGGCCCCTGCCTAACTCGAGTCTAGAGGGCCCGTTTAAACCCGCTGATCAGCCTCGACTGTGC
CTTCTAGTTGCCAGCCATCTGTTGTTTGCCCCTCCCCCGTGCCTTCCTTGACCCTGGAAGGTGCCACTCC
CACTGTCCTTTCCTAATAAAATGAGGAAATTGCATCGCATTGTCTGAGTAGGTGTCATTCTATTCTGGGG
GGTGGGGTGGGGCAGGACAGCAAGGGGGAGGATTGGGAAGACAATAGCAGGCATGCTGGGGATGCGGTGG
GCTCTATGGCTTCTGAGGCGGAAAGAACCAGCTGGGGCTCTAGGGGGTATCCCC
[124 nt withheld, positions 3275-3398]
C
[91 nt withheld, positions 3400-3490]
A
[49 nt withheld, positions 3492-3540]
CCTTTGACGTTGGAGTCCACGTTCTTT
[37 nt withheld, positions 3568-3604]
ACCCTATCTCGGTCTATTCTTTTGATTTATAAGGGATTTTGCCGATTTCGGCCTATTGGTTAAAAAATGA
GCTGATTTAACAAAAATTTAACGCGAATTAATTCTGTGGAATGTGTGTCAGTTAGGGTGTGGAAAGTCCC
CAGGCTCCCCAGCAGGCAGAAGTATGCAAAGCATGCATCTCAATTAGTCAGCAACCAGGTGTGGAAAGTC
CCCAGGCTCCCCAGCAGGCAGAAGTATGCAAAGCATGCATCTCAATTAGTCAGCAACCATAGTCCCGCCC
CTAACTCCGCCCATCCCGCCCCTAACTCCGCCCAGTTCCGCCCATTCTCCGCCCCATGGCTGACTAATTT
TTTTTATTTATGCAGAGGCCGAGGCCGCCTCTGCCTCTGAGCTATTCCAGAAGTAGTGAGGAGGCTTTTT
TGGAGGCCTAGGCTTTTGCAAAAAGCTCCCGGGAGCTTGTATATCCATTTTCGGATCTGATCAAGAGACA
GGATGAGGATCGTTTCGCATGATTGAACAAGATGGATTGCACGCAGGTTCTCCGGCCGCTTGGGTGGAGA
GGCTATTCGGCTATGACTGGGCACAACAGACAATCGGCTGCTCTGATGCCGCCGTGTTCCGGCTGTCAGC
GCAGGGGCGCCCGGTTCTTTTTGTCAAGACCGACCTGTCCGGTGCCCTGAATGAACTGCAGGACGAGGCA
GCGCGGCTATCGTGGCTGGCCACGACGGGCGTTCCTTGCGCAGCTGTGCTCGACGTTGTCACTGAAGCGG
GAAGGGACTGGCTGCTATTGGGCGAAGTGCCGGGGCAGGATCTCCTGTCATCTCACCTTGCTCCTGCCGA
GAAAGTATCCATCATGGCTGATGCAATGCGGCGGCTGCATACGCTTGATCCGGCTACCTGCCCATTCGAC
CACCAAGCGAAACATCGCATCGAGCGAGCACGTACTCGGATGGAAGCCGGTCTTGTCGATCAGGATGATC
TGGACGAAGAGCATCAGGGGCTCGCGCCAGCCGAACTGTTCGCCAGGCTCAAGGCGCGCATGCCCGACGG
CGAGGATCTCGTCGTGACCCATGGCGATGCCTGCTTGCCGAATATCATGGTGGAAAATGGCCGCTTTTCT
GGATTCATCGACTGTGGCCGGCTGGGTGTGGCGGACCGCTATCAGGACATAGCGTTGGCTACCCGTGATA
TTGCTGAAGAGCTTGGCGGCGAATGGGCTGACCGCTTCCTCGTGCTTTACGGTATCGCCGCTCCCGATTC
GCAGCGCATCGCCTTCTATCGCCTTCTTGACGAGTTCTTCTGAGCGGGACTCTGGGGTTCGAAATGACCG
ACCAAGCGACGCCCAACCTGCCATCACGAGATTTCGATTCCACCGCCGCCTTCTATGAAAGGTTGGGCTT
CGGAATCGTTTTCCGGGACGCCGGCTGGATGATCCTCCAGCGCGGGGATCTCATGCTGGAGTTCTTCGCC
CACCCCAACTTGTTTATTGCAGCTTATAATGGTTACAAATAAAGCAATAGCATCACAAATTTCACAAATA
AAGCATTTTTTTCACTGCATTCTAGTTGTGGTTTGTCCAAACTCATCAATGTATCTTATCATGTCTGTAT
ACCGTCGACCTCTAGCTAGAGCTTGGCGTAATCATGGTCATAGCTGTTTCCTGTGTGAAATTGTTATCCG
CTCACAATTCCACACAACATACGAGCCGGAAGCATAAAGTGTAAAGCCTGGGGTGCCTAATGAGTGAGCT
AACTCACATTAATTGCGTTGCGCTCACTGCCCGCTTTCCAGTCGGGAAACCTGTCGTGCCAGCTGCATTA
ATGAATCGGCCAACGCGCGGGGAGAGGCGGTTTGCGTATTGGGCGCTCTTCCGCTTCCTCGCTCACTGAC
TCGCTGCGCTCGGTCGTTCGGCTGCGGCGAGCGGTATCAGCTCACTCAAAGGCGGTAATACGGTTATCCA
CAGAATCAGGGGATAACGCAGGAAAGAACATGTGAGCAAAAGGCCAGCAAAAGGCCAGGAACCGTAAAAA
GGCCGCGTTGCTGGCGTTTTTCCATAGGCTCCGCCCCCCTGACGAGCATCACAAAAATCGACGCTCAAGT
CAGAGGTGGCGAAACCCGACAGGACTATAAAGATACCAGGCGTTTCCCCCTGGAAGCTCCCTCGTGCGCT
CTCCTGTTCCGACCCTGCCGCTTACCGGATACCTGTCCGCCTTTCTCCCTTCGGGAAGCGTGGCGCTTTC
TCATAGCTCACGCTGTAGGTATCTCAGTTCGGTGTAGGTCGTTCGCTCCAAGCTGGGCTGTGTGCACGAA
CCCCCCGTTCAGCCCGACCGCTGCGCCTTATCCGGTAACTATCGTCTTGAGTCCAACCCGGTAAGACACG
ACTTATCGCCACTGGCAGCAGCCACTGGTAACAGGATTAGCAGAGCGAGGTATGTAGGCGGTGCTACAGA
GTTCTTGAAGTGGTGGCCTAACTACGGCTACACTAGAAGAACGGTATTTGGTATCTGCGCTCTGCTGAAG
CCAGTTACCTTCGGAAAAAGAGTTGGTAGCTCTTGATCCGGCAAACAAACCACCGCTGGTAGCGGTGGTT
TTTTTGTTTGCAAGCAGCAGATTACGCGCAGAAAAAAAGGATCTCAAGAAGATCCTTTGATCTTTTCTAC
GGGGTCTGACGCTCAGTGGAACGAAAACTCACGTTAAGGGATTTTGGTCATGAGATTATCAAAAAGGATC
TTCACCTAGATCCTTTTAAATTAAAAATGAAGTTTTAAATCAATCTAAAGTATATATGAGTAAACTTGGT
CTGACAGTTACCAATGCTTAATCAGTGAGGCACCTATCTCAGCGATCTGTCTATTTCGTTCATCCATAGT
TGCCTGACTCCCCGTCGTGTAGATAACTACGATACGGGAGGGCTTACCATCTGGCCCCAGTGCTGCAATG
ATACCGCGAGACCCAC
Features (pLannotate 1.2.2; 21 found; start..end, strand, type, name):
    713..817     -  promoter       AmpR promoter: bla
    876..928     -  misc_feature   bom (fragment): basis of mobility region from pBR322
   1083..1462    +  enhancer       CMV enhancer: human cytomegalovirus immediate early enhancer
   1463..1666    +  promoter       CMV promoter: human cytomegalovirus (CMV) immediate early promoter
   1662..1695    +  LTR            5' LTR (truncated) (fragment): truncated 5' long terminal repeat (LTR) from HIV-1
   1711..1729    +  promoter       T7 promoter: promoter for bacteriophage T7 RNA polymerase
   1822..1842    +  CDS            3xFLAG (fragment): three tandem FLAG® epitope tags
   1855..2874    +  CDS            MCHR2: MCHR2_HUMAN - Also known as GPR145, SLT. Experimental evidence at protein level: Swiss-Prot protein existence level 1. Receptor for melanin-concentrating hormone, coupled to G proteins that activate phosphoinositide hydrolysis. From Homo sapiens (Human).
   3005..3229    +  polyA_signal   bGH poly(A) signal: bovine growth hormone polyadenylation signal
   3233..3254    +  promoter       SV40 promoter (fragment): SV40 enhancer and early promoter
   3275..3703    +  rep_origin     f1 ori (sequence partly withheld): f1 bacteriophage origin of replication; arrow indicates direction of (+) strand synthesis
   3717..4046    +  promoter       SV40 promoter: SV40 enhancer and early promoter
   4113..4904    +  CDS            neo: KKA2_KLEPN - Also known as kan, nptII. Experimental evidence at protein level: Swiss-Prot protein existence level 1. Resistance to kanamycin, neomycin, paromomycin, ribostamycin, butirosin and gentamicin B. From Klebsiella pneumoniae.
   4928..5086    +  CDS            ble (fragment): BLE_KLEPN - Experimental evidence at protein level: Swiss-Prot protein existence level 1. Binding protein with a strong affinity to the bleomycin family of antibiotics. Binds to CL990; an antimitotic-antibiotic compound. From Klebsiella pneumoniae.
   5081..5202    +  polyA_signal   SV40 poly(A) signal: SV40 polyadenylation signal
   5275..5291    -  protein_bind   lac operator: The lac repressor binds to the lac operator to inhibit transcription in E. coli. This inhibition can be relieved by adding lactose or isopropyl-β-D-thiogalactopyranoside (IPTG). lac repressor encoded by lacI
   5299..5329    -  promoter       lac promoter: promoter for the E. coli lac operon
   5344..5365    -  protein_bind   CAP binding site: CAP binding activates transcription in the presence of cAMP. E. coli catabolite activator protein
   5378..5470    -  CDS            lacI (fragment): lac repressor; lacI; The lac repressor binds to the lac operator to inhibit transcription in E. coli. This inhibition can be relieved by adding lactose or isopropyl-β-D-thiogalactopyranoside (IPTG).
   5653..6241    -  rep_origin     ori: high-copy-number ColE1/pMB1/pBR322/pUC origin of replication
   6412..712     -  CDS            AmpR (across the origin): β-lactamase; bla; confers resistance to ampicillin, carbenicillin, and related antibiotics
