[The description below was written by a language model from this plasmid's Addgene catalogue record and pLannotate feature annotations shown in this document.]
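Description:
MCHR2-DuET is a mammalian expression plasmid built on the pcDNA 3.1 (+) backbone that carries the human melanin-concentrating hormone receptor 2 (MCHR2, also known as GPR145 or SLT), a class A G protein-coupled receptor. It is maintained in E. coli through a high-copy ColE1/pUC-type origin and selected with ampicillin via the β-lactamase gene. An f1 origin is also present. For selection in mammalian cells, the backbone provides a neomycin phosphotransferase cassette driven by the SV40 enhancer/early promoter and terminated by an SV40 polyadenylation signal.

The receptor coding sequence sits downstream of the CMV immediate-early enhancer and promoter and is followed by the bovine growth hormone polyadenylation signal, an arrangement that gives strong constitutive transcription in transfected mammalian cells. A T7 promoter lies between the CMV promoter and the insert and can support in vitro transcription. According to the catalogue entry, the "DuET" design places a cleavable hemagglutinin signal peptide and a FLAG epitope at the N terminus of the receptor and a 1D4 epitope at the C terminus. The feature table detects a FLAG-type segment just upstream of the MCHR2 open reading frame, but it does not separately annotate the signal peptide or the 1D4 tag. The signal peptide is intended to promote membrane insertion and is removed during processing, leaving FLAG exposed at the extracellular N terminus. Having a tag at each end allows capture and detection of the full-length receptor through independent epitopes. The insert was assembled by Gibson cloning. The construct is intended for expressing the receptor in mammalian cells and for proteomics studies, and the associated publication used such constructs for multiplexed selectivity screening of anti-GPCR antibodies.
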