Addgene plasmid #213338: MCHR2-DuET
Purpose: The DuET construct encodes the named human GPCR engineered with a cleaved hemagglutinin signal peptide, a 5' FLAG and a 3' 1D4 epitope tag optimized for expression in mammalian cells and proteomics studies.
Depositing lab: Thomas Sakmar. Depositing organization: Rockefeller University. Publication: Multiplexed selectivity screening of anti-GPCR antibodies. Dahl L, Kotliar IB, Bendes A, Dodig-Crnkovic T, Fromm S, Elofsson A, Uhlen M, Sakmar TP, Schwenk JM. Sci Adv. 2023 May 3;9(18):eadf9297. doi: 10.1126/sciadv.adf9297. Epub 2023 May 3. PubMed 37134173.
Backbone
  Vector backbone: pcDNA 3.1 (+)
  Vector type: Mammalian Expression
Growth in bacteria
  Bacterial resistance: Ampicillin, 100 μg/mL
  Growth temperature: 37°C
  Growth strain: DH5alpha
  Copy number: High Copy
Gene/Insert
  Gene/Insert name: MCHR2 (alt names: Melanin concentrating hormone receptor 2; GPR145, MCH2, MCH2R, SLT)
  Species: H. sapiens (human)
  Entrez Gene: MCHR2 (a.k.a. GPR145, GPRv17, MCH-2R, MCH-R2, MCH2, MCH2R, MCHR-2, SLT)
  Promoter: CMV, T7
  Tag / fusion protein: FLAG (N terminal on insert); 1D4 (C terminal on insert)
  Cloning method: Gibson Cloning
Terms and licenses: Academic/Nonprofit Terms; Industry Terms: Not Available to Industry
Depositor comments: Class: A, Family: Melanin-concentrating hormone . Ensembl ID: ENSG00000152034, Uniprot ID: Q969V1
How to cite: MCHR2-DuET was a gift from Thomas Sakmar (Addgene plasmid # 213338 ; http://n2t.net/addgene:213338 ; RRID:Addgene_213338)
